>Addgene plasmid #204766 | pGEMS-II-PEST | addgene full sequence | sequence record 408653 | Addgene NGS Result
CGAGACTCCCGGGACCTCAGAGTCCGCCACACCAGAACCCCACCCAGTGTTGGAGAAGCTTCGGTCCATT
AATAACTATAACCCCAAAGATTTTGACTGGAATCTGAAACATGGCCGGGTTTTCATCATTAAGAGCTACT
CTGAGGACGATATTCACCGTTCCATTAAGTATAATATTTGGTGCAGCACAGAGCATGGTAACAAGAGACT
GGATGCTGCTTATCGTTCCATGAACGGGAAAGGCCCCGTTTACTTACTTTTCAGTGTCAACGGCAGTGGA
CACTTCTGTGGCGTGGCAGAAATGAAATCTGCTGTGGACTACAACACATGTGCAGGTGTGTGGTCCCAGG
ACAAATGGAAGGGTCGTTTTGATGTCAGGTGGATTTTTGTGAAGGACGTTCCCAATAGCCAACTGCGACA
CATTCGCCTAGAGAACAACGAGAATAAACCAGTGACCAACTCTAGGGACACTCAGGAAGTGCCTCTGGAA
AAGGCTAAGCAGGTGTTGAAAATTATAGCCAGCTACAAGCACACCACTTCCATTTTTGATGACTTCTCAC
ACTATGAGAAACGCCAAGAGGAAGAAGAAAGTGTTAAAAAGGAACGTCAAGGTCGTGGGAAACTCGAGTA
CCCCTACGACGTGCCCGACTACGCCTGAGTTTAAACCCGAAACTTAAACCCGCTGATCAGCCTCGACTGT
GCCTTCTAGTTGCCAGCCATCTGTTGTTTGCCCCTCCCCCGTGCCTTCCTTGACCCTGGAAGGTGCCACT
CCCACTGTCCTTTCCTAATAAAATGAGGAAATTGCATCGCATTGTCTGAGTAGGTGTCATTCTATTCTGG
GGGGTGGGGTGGGGCAGGACAGCAAGGGGGAGGATTGGGAAGACAATAGCAGGCATGCTGGGCTCGAGGT
TAACGAATTCTACCTTACCCAGAGTGCAGGTGTGTGGAGATCCCTCCTGCCTTGACATTGAGCAGCCTTA
GAGGGTGGGGGAGGCTCAGGGGTCAGGTCTCTGTTCCTGCTTATTGGGGAGTTCCTGGCCTGGCCCTTCT
ATGTCTCCCCAGGTACCCCAGTTTTTCTGGGTTCACCCAGAGTGCAGATGCTTGAGGAGGTGGGAAGGGA
CTATTTGGGGGTGTCTGGCTCAGGTGCCATGCCTCACTGGGGCTGGTTGGCACCTGCATTTCCTGGGAGT
GGGGCTGTCTCAGGGTAGCTGGGCACGGTGTTCCCTTGAGTGGGGGTGTAGTGAGTGTTCCTAGCTGCCA
CGCCTTTGCCTTCACCTATGGGATCGTGGCTGTCAGTTAATTAACCTTCCGCGGGAGCTCACGGGGAGAG
CCCCCCGCCAAAGCCCCCAGGGATGTAATTGCATCCCTCTTCCGCTAGGGGGCAGCAGCGAGCCGCCCGG
GGCTCCGCTCCGGTCCGGCGCTCCCCCCGCATCCCCGAGCCGGAGCCGGCAGCGTGCGGGGACAGCCCGG
CACGGGGAAGGTGGCACGCGATCGCTTTCCTCTGAACGCTTCTCGCTGCTCTTTGAGCCTGCAGACACCT
GGGGGGATACGGGGAAAAAGCTTTAGGCTGAAAGAGAGATTTAGAATGACAGAATCATAGAATGGCCTGG
GTTGCAAAGGAGCACAGTGCTCACCCAGCTCCAACCCCCTGCTATGTGCAGGGTCGCCAACCAGCAGCCC
AGGCTGCCCAGAGCCACATCCAGCCTGGCCTTGAATGCCTGCAGGGATGGGGCATCCACAGCCTCCTTGG
GCAACCTGTTCAGTGCGTCACGGATCCAATTCCACGGGGTTGGGGTTGCGCCTTTTCCAAGGCAGCCCTG
GGTTTGCGCAGGGACGCGGCTGCTCTGGGCGTGGTTCCGGGAAACGCAGCGGCGCCGACCCTGGGTCTCG
CACATTCTTCACGTCCGTTCGCAGCGTCACCCGGATCTTCGCCGCTACCCTTGTGGGCCCCCCGGCGACG
CTTCCTGCTCCGCCCCTAAGTCGGGAAGGTTCCTTGCGGTTCGCGGCGTGCCGGACGTGACAAACGGAAG
CCGCACGTCTCACTAGTACCCTCGCAGACGGACAGCGCCAGGGAGCAATGGCAGCGCGCCGACCGCGATG
GGCTGTGGCCAATAGCGGCTGCTCAGCAGGGCGCGCCGAGAGCAGCGGCCGGGAAGGGGCGGTGCGGGAG
GCGGGGTGTGGGGCGGTAGTGTGGGCCCTGTTCCTGCCCGCGCGGTGTTCCGCATTCTGCAAGCCTCCGG
AGCGCACGTCGGCAGTCGGCTCCCTCGTTGACCGAATCACCGACCTCTCTCCCCAGCTGTAGCTAGCACA
ACCATGGATAGCACTGAGAACGTCATCAAGCCCTTCATGCGCTTCAAGGTGCACATGGAGGGCTCCGTGA
ACGGCCACGAGTTCGAGATCGAGGGCGAGGGCGAGGGCAAGCCCTACGAGGGCACCCAGACCGCCAAGCT
GCAGGTGACCAAGGGCGGCCCCCTGCCCTTCGCCTGGGACATCCTGTCCCCCCAGTTCCAGTACGGCTCC
AAGGTGTACGTGAAGCACCCCGCCGACATCCCCGACTACAAGAAGCTGTCCTTCCCCGAGGGCTTCAAGT
GGGAGCGCGTGATGAACTTCGAGGACGGCGGCGTGGTGACCGTGACCCAGGACTCCTCCCTGCAGGACGG
CACCTTCATCTACCACGTGAAGTTCATCGGCGTGAACTTCCCCTCCGACGGCCCCGTAATGCAGAAGAAG
ACTCTGGGCTGGGAGCCCTCCACCGAGCGCCTGTACCCCCGCGACGGCGTGCTGAAGGGCGAGATCCACA
AGGCGCTGAAGCTGAAGGGCGGCGGCCACTACCTGGTGGAGTTCAAGTCAATCTACATGGCCAAGAAGCC
CGTGAAGCTGCCCGGCTACTACTACGTGGACTCCAAGCTGGACATCACCTCCCACAACGAGGACTACACC
GTGGTGGAGCAGTACGAGCGCGCCGAGGCCCGCCACCACCTGTTCCAGTAGGGCTAGCTGGTCCGGACTG
TACTGGGTCTCTCTGGTTAGACCAGATCTGAGCCTGGGAGCTCTCTGGCTAACTAGGGAACCCACTGCTT
AAGCCTCAATAAAGCTTGCCTTGAGTGCTTCAAGTAGTGTGTGCCCGTCTGTTGTGTGACTCTGGTAACT
AGAGATCCCTCAGACCCTTTTAGTCAGTGTGGAAAATCTCTAGCAGGGCCCGTTTAAACCCGCTGATCAG
CCTCGACTGTGCCTTCTAGTTGCCAGCCATCTGTTGTTTGCCCCTCCCCCGTGCCTTCCTTGACCCTGGA
AGGTGCCACTCCCACTGTCCTTTCCTAATAAAATGAGGAAATTGCATCGCATTGTCTGAGTAGGTGTCAT
TCTATTCTGGGGGGTGGGGTGGGGCAGGACAGCAAGGGGGAGGATTGGGAAGACAATAGCAGGCATGCTG
GGGATGCGGTGGGCTCTATGGCTTCTGAGGCGGAAAGAACCAGCTGGGGCTCTAGGGGGTATCCCC
[124 nt withheld, positions 3497-3620]
C
[91 nt withheld, positions 3622-3712]
A
[49 nt withheld, positions 3714-3762]
CCTTTGACGTTGGAGTCCACGTTCTTT
[37 nt withheld, positions 3790-3826]
ACCCTATCTCGGTCTATTCTTTTGATTTATAAGGGATTTTGCCGATTTCGGCCTATTGGTTAAAAAATGA
GCTGATTTAACAAAAATTTAACGCGAATTAATTCTGTGGAATGTGTGTCAGTTAGGGTGTGGAAAGTCCC
CAGGCTCCCCAGCAGGCAGAAGTATGCAAAGCATGCATCTCAATTAGTCAGCAACCAGGTGTGGAAAGTC
CCCAGGCTCCCCAGCAGGCAGAAGTATGCAAAGCATGCATCTCAATTAGTCAGCAACCATAGTCCCGCCC
CTAACTCCGCCCATCCCGCCCCTAACTCCGCCCAGTTCCGCCCATTCTCCGCCCCATGGCTGACTAATTT
TTTTTATTTATGCAGAGGCCGAGGCCGCCTCTGCCTCTGAGCTATTCCAGAAGTAGTGAGGAGGCTTTTT
TGGAGGCCTAGGCTTTTGCAAAAAGCTCCCGGGAGCTTGTATATCCATTTTCGGATCTGATCAGCACGTG
TTGACAATTAATCATCGGCATAGTATATCGGCATAGTATAATACGACAAGGTGAGGAACTAAACCATGGC
CAAGTTGACCAGTGCCGTTCCGGTGCTCACCGCGCGCGACGTCGCCGGAGCGGTCGAGTTCTGGACCGAC
CGGCTCGGGTTCTCCCGGGACTTCGTGGAGGACGACTTCGCCGGTGTGGTCCGGGACGACGTGACCCTGT
TCATCAGCGCGGTCCAGGACCAGGTGGTGCCGGACAACACCCTGGCCTGGGTGTGGGTGCGCGGCCTGGA
CGAGCTGTACGCCGAGTGGTCGGAGGTCGTGTCCACGAACTTCCGGGACGCCTCCGGGCCGGCCATGACC
GAGATCGGCGAGCAGCCGTGGGGGCGGGAGTTCGCCCTGCGCGACCCGGCCGGCAACTGCGTGCACTTCG
TGGCCGAGGAGCAGGACTGACACGTGCTACGAGATTTCGATTCCACCGCCGCCTTCTATGAAAGGTTGGG
CTTCGGAATCGTTTTCCGGGACGCCGGCTGGATGATCCTCCAGCGCGGGGATCTCATGCTGGAGTTCTTC
GCCCACCCCAACTTGTTTATTGCAGCTTATAATGGTTACAAATAAAGCAATAGCATCACAAATTTCACAA
ATAAAGCATTTTTTTCACTGCATTCTAGTTGTGGTTTGTCCAAACTCATCAATGTATCTTATCATGTCTG
TATACCGTCGACCTCTAGCTAGAGCTTGGCGTAATCATGGTCATAGCTGTTTCCTGTGTGAAATTGTTAT
CCGCTCACAATTCCACACAACATACGAGCCGGAAGCATAAAGTGTAAAGCCTGGGGTGCCTAATGAGTGA
GCTAACTCACATTAATTGCGTTGCGCTCACTGCCCGCTTTCCAGTCGGGAAACCTGTCGTGCCAGCTGCA
TTAATGAATCGGCCAACGCGCGGGGAGAGGCGGTTTGCGTATTGGGCGCTCTTCCGCTTCCTCGCTCACT
GACTCGCTGCGCTCGGTCGTTCGGCTGCGGCGAGCGGTATCAGCTCACTCAAAGGCGGTAATACGGTTAT
CCACAGAATCAGGGGATAACGCAGGAAAGAACATGTGAGCAAAAGGCCAGCAAAAGGCCAGGAACCGTAA
AAAGGCCGCGTTGCTGGCGTTTTTCCATAGGCTCCGCCCCCCTGACGAGCATCACAAAAATCGACGCTCA
AGTCAGAGGTGGCGAAACCCGACAGGACTATAAAGATACCAGGCGTTTCCCCCTGGAAGCTCCCTCGTGC
GCTCTCCTGTTCCGACCCTGCCGCTTACCGGATACCTGTCCGCCTTTCTCCCTTCGGGAAGCGTGGCGCT
TTCTCATAGCTCACGCTGTAGGTATCTCAGTTCGGTGTAGGTCGTTCGCTCCAAGCTGGGCTGTGTGCAC
GAACCCCCCGTTCAGCCCGACCGCTGCGCCTTATCCGGTAACTATCGTCTTGAGTCCAACCCGGTAAGAC
ACGACTTATCGCCACTGGCAGCAGCCACTGGTAACAGGATTAGCAGAGCGAGGTATGTAGGCGGTGCTAC
AGAGTTCTTGAAGTGGTGGCCTAACTACGGCTACACTAGAAGAACAGTATTTGGTATCTGCGCTCTGCTG
AAGCCAGTTACCTTCGGAAAAAGAGTTGGTAGCTCTTGATCCGGCAAACAAACCACCGCTGGTAGCGGTG
GTTTTTTTGTTTGCAAGCAGCAGATTACGCGCAGAAAAAAAGGATCTCAAGAAGATCCTTTGATCTTTTC
TACGGGGTCTGACGCTCAGTGGAACGAAAACTCACGTTAAGGGATTTTGGTCATGAGATTATCAAAAAGG
ATCTTCACCTAGATCCTTTTAAATTAAAAATGAAGTTTTAAATCAATCTAAAGTATATATGAGTAAACTT
GGTCTGACAGTTACCAATGCTTAATCAGTGAGGCACCTATCTCAGCGATCTGTCTATTTCGTTCATCCAT
AGTTGCCTGACTCCCCGTCGTGTAGATAACTACGATACGGGAGGGCTTACCATCTGGCCCCAGTGCTGCA
ATGATACCGCGAGACCCACGCTCACCGGCTCCAGATTTATCAGCAATAAACCAGCCAGCCGGAAGGGCCG
AGCGCAGAAGTGGTCCTGCAACTTTATCCGCCTCCATCCAGTCTATTAATTGTTGCCGGGAAGCTAGAGT
AAGTAGTTCGCCAGTTAATAGTTTGCGCAACGTTGTTGCCATTGCTACAGGCATCGTGGTGTCACGCTCG
TCGTTTGGTATGGCTTCATTCAGCTCCGGTTCCCAACGATCAAGGCGAGTTACATGATCCCCCATGTTGT
GCAAAAAAGCGGTTAGCTCCTTCGGTCCTCCGATCGTTGTCAGAAGTAAGTTGGCCGCAGTGTTATCACT
CATGGTTATGGCAGCACTGCATAATTCTCTTACTGTCATGCCATCCGTAAGATGCTTTTCTGTGACTGGT
GAGTACTCAACCAAGTCATTCTGAGAATAGTGTATGCGGCGACCGAGTTGCTCTTGCCCGGCGTCAATAC
GGGATAATACCGCGCCACATAGCAGAACTTTAAAAGTGCTCATCATTGGAAAACGTTCTTCGGGGCGAAA
ACTCTCAAGGATCTTACCGCTGTTGAGATCCAGTTCGATGTAACCCACTCGTGCACCCAACTGATCTTCA
GCATCTTTTACTTTCACCAGCGTTTCTGGGTGAGCAAAAACAGGAAGGCAAAATGCCGCAAAAAAGGGAA
TAAGGGCGACACGGAAATGTTGAATACTCATACTCTTCCTTTTTCAATATTATTGAAGCATTTATCAGGG
TTATTGTCTCATGAGCGGATACATATTTGAATGTATTTAGAAAAATAAACAAATAGGGGTTCCGCGCACA
TTTCCCCGAAAAGTGCCACCTGACGTCGACGGATCGGGAGATCTCCCGATCCCCTATGGTGCACTCTCAG
TACAATCTGCTCTGATGCCGCATAGTTAAGCCAGTATCTGCTCCCTGCTTGTGTGTTGGAGGTCGCTGAG
TAGTGCGCGAGCAAAATTTAAGCTACAACAAGGCAAGGCTTGACCGACAATTGCATGAAGAATCTGCTTA
GGGTTAGGCGTTTTGCGCTGCTTCGCGATGTACGGGCCAGATATACGCGTTGACATTGATTATTGACTAG
TTATTAATAGTAATCAATTACGGGGTCATTAGTTCATAGCCCATATATGGAGTTCCGCGTTACATAACTT
ACGGTAAATGGCCCGCCTGGCTGACCGCCCAACGACCCCCGCCCATTGACGTCAATAATGACGTATGTTC
CCATAGTAACGCCAATAGGGACTTTCCATTGACGTCAATGGGTGGAGTATTTACGGTAAACTGCCCACTT
GGCAGTACATCAAGTGTATCATATGCCAAGTACGCCCCCTATTGACGTCAATGACGGTAAATGGCCCGCC
TGGCATTATGCCCAGTACATGACCTTATGGGACTTTCCTACTTGGCAGTACATCTACGTATTAGTCATCG
CTATTACCATGGTGATGCGGTTTTGGCAGTACATCAATGGGCGTGGATAGCGGTTTGACTCACGGGGATT
TCCAAGTCTCCACCCCATTGACGTCAATGGGAGTTTGTTTTGGCACCAAAATCAACGGGACTTTCCAAAA
TGTCGTAACAACTCCGCCCCATTGACGCAAATGGGCGGTAGGCGTGTACGGTGGGAGGTCTATATAAGCA
GAGCTGGTTTAGTGAACCGTCAGATCCGCTAGAGATCCGCGGCCGCGCTAGCGTTTAAACGGGCCCTCTA
GAGCCGCCATGGTGAGCAAGGGCGAGGAGCTGTTCACCGGGGTGGTGCCCATCCTGGTCGAGCTGGATGG
CGATGTAAATGGCCACAAGTTCAGCGTGTCCGGCGAGGGCGAGGGCGATGCCACCTACGGCAAGCTCACC
CTGAAGTTCATCTGCACCACCGGCAAGCTGCCCGTGCCCTGGCCCACCCTCGTCACCACCCTCACCTACG
GCGTGCAGTGCTTCAGCCGCTACCCCGATCACATGAAGCAGCACGATTTCTTCAAGTCCGCCATGCCCGA
AGGCTACGTCCAGGAGCGCACCATCTTCTTCAAGGATGATGGCAATTACCGTACCCGCGCCGAGGTGAAG
TTCGAGGGCGATACCCTGGTGAATCGCATCGAGCTGAAGGGCATCGATTTCAAGGAGGATGGCAATATCC
TGGGGCACAAGCTGGAGTACAATTACAATAGCCACAATGTCTATATCATGGCCGATAAGCAGAAGAATGG
CATCAAGGTGAATTTCAAGATCCGCCACAATATCGAGGATGGCAGCGTGCAGCTCGCCGATCACTACCAG
CAGAATACCCCCATCGGCGATGGCCCCGTGCTGCTGCCCGATAATCACTACCTGAGCACCCAGTCCGCCC
TGAGCAAAGATCCCAATGAGAAGCGCGATCACATGGTCCTGCTGGAGTTCGTCACCGCCGCCGGGATCAC
TCTCGGCATGGATGAGCTGTACAAGTTGCTTAGCCATGGCTTCCCGCCGGAGGTGGAGGAGCAGGATGAT
GGCACGCTGCCCATGTCTTGTGCCCAGGAGAGCGGGATGGACCGTCACCCTGCAGCCTGTGCTTCTGCTA
GGATCAATGTGTTAGATGCGGCGGACTTACGACAGTTGCGTTACACCCTTTCTCGACAAAACCTAACTTG
CGCAGAAAACATGCCAATCTCATCTTGGCTTATCAGTCTGATTGCGGCGTTAGCGGTAGATCACGTTATC
GGCATGGAAACCGTCATGCCGTGGAACCTGCCTGCCGATCTCGCCTGGTTTAAACGCAACACCTTAAATA
AACCCGTGATTATGGGCCGCCATACCTGGGAATCAATCGGTCGTCCGTTGCCAGGACGCAAAAATATTAT
CCTCAGCAGTCAACCGAGTACGGACGATCGCGTAACGTGGGTGAAGTCGGTGGATGAAGCCATCGCGGCG
TGTGGTGACGTACCAGAAATCATGGTTATTGGCGGCGGTCGCGTTTATGAACAGTTCTTGCCAAAAGCGC
AAAAACTGTATCTGACGCATATCGACGCAGAAGTGGAAGGCGACACCCATTTCCCGGATTACGAGCCGGA
TGACTGGGAATCGGTATTCAGCGAATTCCACGATGCTGATGCGCAGAACTCTCACAGCTATTGCTTTGAG
ATTCTGGAGCGGCGATAAGCCTCATTGTGCATTCTCTCGGACAGGCCCGAAGGAATAGAAGAAGAAGGTG
GAGAGAGAGACAGAGACAGATCCATTCGATTAGTGAACGGATCGGCACTGCGTGCGCCAATTCTGCAGAC
AAATGGCAGTATTCATCCACAATTTTAAAAGAAAAGGGGGGATTGGGGGGTACAGTGCAGGGGAAAGAAT
AGTAGACATAATAGCAACAGACATACAAACTAAAGAATTACAAAAACAAATTACAAAAATTCAAAATTTT
CGGGTTTATTACAGGGACAGCAGAGATCCAGTTTGGTTACCAGTGTGATGGATATCTGCAGAATTCGCCC
TTGGATCCGAATTCCTGCAGCCCCGACTTTCACTTTTCTCTATCACTGATAGGGAGTGGTAAACTCGACT
TTCACTTTTCTCTATCACTGATAGGGAGTGGTAAACTCGACTTTCACTTTTCTCTATCACTGATAGGGAG
TGGTAAACTCGACTTTCACTTTTCTCTATCACTGATAGGGAGTGGTAAACTCGACTTTCACTTTTCTCTA
TCACTGATAGGGAGTGGTAAACTCGACTTTCACTTTTCTCTATCACTGATAGGGAGTGGTAAACTCGACT
TTCACTTTTCTCTATCACTGATAGGGAGTGGTAAACTCGAGGGGGATCCACTAGCATGAAGGGCGAATTC
CAGCACACTGGTAACCCGTGTCGGCTCCAGATCTGGCCTCCGCGCCGGGTTTTGGCGCCTCCCGCGGGCG
CCCCCCTCCTCACGGCGAGCCGCGTTGACATTGATTATTGACTAGGCTTTTGCAAAAAGCTTTGCAAAGA
TGGATAAAGTTTTAAACAGAGAGGAATCTTTGCAGCTAATGGACCTTCTAGGTCTTGAAAGGAGTGGGAA
TTGGCTCCGGTGCCCGTCAGTGGGCAGAGCGCACATCGCCCACAGTCCCCGAGAAGTTGGGGGGAGGGGT
CGGCAATTGAACCGGTGCCTAGAGAAGGTGGCGCGGGGTAAACTGGGAAAGTGATGTCGTGTACTGGCTC
CGCCTTTTTCCCGAGGGTGGGGGAGAACCGTATATAAGTGCAGTAGTCGCCGTGAACGTTCTTTTTCGCA
ACGGGTTTGCCGCCAGAACACAGGTAAGTGCCGTGTGTGGTTCCCGCGGGCCTGGCCTCTTTACGGGTTA
TGGCCCTTGCGTGCCTTGAATTACTTCCACCTGGCTGCAGTACGTGATTCTTGATCCCGAGCTTCGGGTT
GGAAGTGGGTGGGAGAGTTCGAGGCCTTGCGCTTAAGGAGCCCCTTCGCCTCGTGCTTGAGTTGAGGCCT
GGCCTGGGCGCTGGGGCCGCCGCGTGCGAATCTGGTGGCACCTTCGCGCCTGTCTCGCTGCTTTCGATAA
GTCTCTAGCCATTTAAAATTTTTGATGACCTGCTGCGACGCTTTTTTTCTGGCAAGATAGTCTTGTAAAT
GCGGGCCAAGATCTGCACACTGGTATTTCGGTTTTTGGGGCCGCGGGCGGCGACGGGGCCCGTGCGTCCC
AGCGCACATGTTCGGCGAGGCGGGGCCTGCGAGCGCGGCCACCGAGAATCGGACGGGGGTAGTCTCAAGC
TGGCCGGCCTGCTCTGGTGCCTGGCCTCGCGCCGCCGTGTATCGCCCCGCCCTGGGCGGCAAGGCTGGCC
CGGTCGGCACCAGTTGCGTGAGCGGAAAGATGGCCGCTTCCCGGCCCTGCTGCAGGGAGCTCAAAATGGA
GGACGCGGCGCTCGGGAGAGCGGGCGGGTGAGTCACCCACACAAAGGAAAAGGGCCTTTCCGTCCTCAGC
CGTCGCTTCATGTGACTCCACGGAGTACCGGGCGCCGTCCAGGCACCTCGATTAGTTCTCGAGCTTTTGG
AGTACGTCGTCTTTAGGTTGGGGGGAGGGGTTTTATGCGATGGAGTTTCCCCACACTGAGTGGGTGGAGA
CTGAAGTTAGGCCAGCTTGGCACTTGATGTAATTCTCCTTGGAATTTGCCCTTTTTGAGTTTGGATCTTG
GTTCATTCTCAAGCCTCAGACAGTGGTTCAAAGTTTTTTTCTTCCATTTCAGGTGTCGTGAGGAATTAGC
TTGGTACTAATACGACTCACTATAGGGAGACCCAAGCTGGCTAGGTAAGCTTGGTACCGAGCTCGGATCC
ACTAGTCCAGTGTGGTGGAATTCTGCAGATATCCAGCACAGTGGCGGCCGCTAATACGACTCACTATAGG
GAGAGCCGCCACCATGAGCTCAGAGACTGGCCCAGTGGCTGTGGACCCCACATTGAGACGGCGGATCGAG
CCCCATGAGTTTGAGGTATTCTTCGATCCGAGAGAGCTCCGCAAGGAGACCTGCCTGCTTTACGAAATTA
ATTGGGGGGGCCGGCACTCCATTTGGCGACATACATCACAGAACACTAACAAGCACGTCGAAGTCAACTT
CATCGAGAAGTTCACGACAGAAAGATATTTCTGTCCGAACACAAGGTGCAGCATTACCTGGTTTCTCAGC
TGGAGCCCATGCGGCGAATGTAGTAGGGCCATCACTGAATTCCTGTCAAGGTATCCCCACGTCACTCTGT
TTATTTACATCGCAAGGCTGTACCACCACGCTGACCCCCGCAATCGACAAGGCCTGCGGGATTTGATCTC
TTCAGGTGTGACTATCCAAATTATGACTGAGCAGGAGTCAGGATACTGCTGGAGAAACTTTGTGAATTAT
AGCCCGAGTAATGAAGCCCACTGGCCTAGGTATCCCCATCTGTGGGTACGACTGTACGTTCTTGAACTGT
ACTGCATCATACTGGGCCTGCCTCCTTGTCTCAACATTCTGAGAAGGAAGCAGCCACAGCTGACATTCTT
TACCATCGCTCTTCAGTCTTGTCATTACCAGCGACTGCCCCCACACATTCTCTGGGCCACCGGGTTGAAA
AGCGGCAG
Features (pLannotate 1.2.2; 35 found; start..end, strand, type, name):
     26..622     +  CDS            YTHDF2 (fragment): YTHD2_HUMAN - Also known as HGRG8 From Homo sapiens (Human).
    697..808     +  polyA_signal   bGH poly(A) signal: bovine growth hormone polyadenylation signal
   1786..2296    +  promoter       hPGK promoter: human phosphoglycerate kinase 1 promoter
   2314..2991    +  CDS            DsRed-Express2: noncytotoxic tetrameric variant of DsRed fluorescent protein (Strack et al., 2008) mammalian codon-optimized
   3015..3195    +  LTR            5' LTR (truncated): truncated 5' long terminal repeat (LTR) from HIV-1
   3227..3451    +  polyA_signal   bGH poly(A) signal: bovine growth hormone polyadenylation signal
   3455..3476    +  promoter       SV40 promoter (fragment): SV40 enhancer and early promoter
   3497..3925    +  rep_origin     f1 ori (sequence partly withheld): f1 bacteriophage origin of replication; arrow indicates direction of (+) strand synthesis
   3939..4268    +  promoter       SV40 promoter: SV40 enhancer and early promoter
   4316..4363    +  promoter       EM7 promoter: synthetic bacterial promoter&nbsp
   4382..4756    +  CDS            BleoR: antibiotic-binding protein; Sh ble from Streptoalloteichus hindustanus; confers resistance to bleomycin, phleomycin, and Zeocin™
   4766..4891    +  CDS            ble (fragment): BLE_KLEPN - Experimental evidence at protein level: Swiss-Prot protein existence level 1. Binding protein with a strong affinity to the bleomycin family of antibiotics. Binds to CL990; an antimitotic-antibiotic compound. From Klebsiella pneumoniae.
   4886..5007    +  polyA_signal   SV40 poly(A) signal: SV40 polyadenylation signal
   5078..5100    -  protein_bind   lac operator (fragment): The lac repressor binds to the lac operator to inhibit transcription in E. coli. This inhibition can be relieved by adding lactose or isopropyl-β-D-thiogalactopyranoside (IPTG). lac repressor encoded by lacI
   5104..5134    -  promoter       lac promoter: promoter for the E. coli lac operon
   5149..5170    -  protein_bind   CAP binding site: CAP binding activates transcription in the presence of cAMP. E. coli catabolite activator protein
   5183..5275    -  CDS            lacI (fragment): lac repressor; lacI; The lac repressor binds to the lac operator to inhibit transcription in E. coli. This inhibition can be relieved by adding lactose or isopropyl-β-D-thiogalactopyranoside (IPTG).
   5458..6046    -  rep_origin     ori: high-copy-number ColE1/pMB1/pBR322/pUC origin of replication
   6217..7077    -  CDS            AmpR: β-lactamase; bla; confers resistance to ampicillin, carbenicillin, and related antibiotics
   7078..7182    -  promoter       AmpR promoter: bla
   7241..7293    -  misc_feature   bom (fragment): basis of mobility region from pBR322
   7448..7827    +  enhancer       CMV enhancer: human cytomegalovirus immediate early enhancer
   7828..8031    +  promoter       CMV promoter: human cytomegalovirus (CMV) immediate early promoter
   8105..8948    +  CDS            d2EGFP (fragment): EGFP destabilized by fusion to residues 422-461 of mouse ornithine decarboxylase, giving an in vivo half-life of ~2 hours mammalian codon-optimized
   9038..9510    +  CDS            ecDHFR (fragment): E. coli dihydrofolate reductase; folA
   9536..9609    +  CDS            Rev (fragment): human immunodeficiency virus 1 (HIV-1) Rev protein; rev; enhances nuclear export of unspliced and incompletely spliced viral mRNAs
   9659..9776    +  misc_feature   cPPT/CTS: central polypurine tract and central termination sequence of HIV-1
   9883..10153   -  protein_bind   tetracycline response element: contains seven copies of the tetracycline operator tetO tetracycline repressor TetR
  10231..10286   +  promoter       UbC promoter (fragment): human ubiquitin C promoter
  10293..10311   +  enhancer       CMV enhancer (fragment): human cytomegalovirus immediate early enhancer
  10336..10402   +  CDS            small t antigen (fragment): SV40 (simian virus 40) small t antigen
  10409..11587   +  promoter       EF-1α promoter: strong constitutive promoter for human elongation factor EF-1α
  11604..11622   +  promoter       T7 promoter: promoter for bacteriophage T7 RNA polymerase
  11718..11736   +  promoter       T7 promoter: promoter for bacteriophage T7 RNA polymerase
  11750..12436   +  CDS            Apobec1: ABEC1_RAT - Experimental evidence at protein level: Swiss-Prot protein existence level 1. Catalytic component of the apolipoprotein B mRNA editing enzyme complex which is responsible for the postranscriptional editing of a CAA codon for Gln to a UAA codon for stop in the APOB mRNA. May also play a role in the epigenetic regulation of gene expression by participating in DNA demethylation. From Rattus norvegicus (Rat).
