[The description below was written by a language model from this plasmid's Addgene catalogue record and pLannotate feature annotations shown in this document.]
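Description:
pGEMS-II-PEST is a 12.4 kb mammalian expression plasmid built on the iDuet101a backbone that carries the second-generation GEMS genetically encoded m6A sensor in a single vector. It is propagated in E. coli through a high-copy ColE1/pUC origin with ampicillin resistance. An f1 origin is also present, and an SV40/EM7-driven BleoR cassette provides Zeocin selection in mammalian cells. The backbone retains lentiviral remnants (a truncated HIV-1 LTR, cPPT/CTS, a Rev fragment) along with a tetracycline response element and small promoter fragments. The record does not indicate whether the plasmid is meant to be packaged as virus.

The payload consists of three expression units. A CMV enhancer/promoter drives the synthetic reporter, in which EGFP is fused to a PEST degron (annotated as d2EGFP-like, derived from mouse ornithine decarboxylase), followed by an m6A reporter linker and E. coli DHFR. All RAC motifs in EGFP were mutated to RGC/RCC, presumably to remove candidate methylation sites outside the linker. An EF-1α promoter drives the APO1-YTH fusion, which joins rat APOBEC1 cytidine deaminase to the m6A-binding YTH domain of human YTHDF2. This coding sequence spans the numbering origin of the circular sequence and ends at a bGH polyadenylation signal. A human PGK promoter expresses DsRed-Express2, which likely serves as a constitutive marker for transfection or normalisation.

In general terms, the YTH domain recruits the deaminase to methylated reporter transcripts, so that C-to-U editing near the m6A site changes the protein output of the reporter and gives a fluorescent readout of methylation. The PEST domain shortens the reporter's half-life, which should help the signal track changes in m6A. The record does not spell out the exact editing logic or the role of the DHFR moiety. The stated application is m6A sensing and m6A-coupled programmable protein expression.
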