Addgene plasmid #204766: pGEMS-II-PEST
Purpose: GEMS 2.0 sensor system with PEST destabilization domain (pCMV-EGFP-PEST-m6Areporter-DHFR, Ef1a-APO1-YTH, hPGK-DsRed) (pFM577+PEST)
Depositing lab: Kate Meyer. Depositing organization: Duke University. Publication: Programmable protein expression using a genetically encoded m(6)A sensor. Marayati BF, Thompson MG, Holley CL, Horner SM, Meyer KD. Nat Biotechnol. 2024 Jan 2. doi: 10.1038/s41587-023-01978-3. PubMed 38168988.
Backbone
  Vector backbone: iDuet101a
  Backbone size w/o insert (bp): 11426
  Selectable markers: Zeocin
Growth in bacteria
  Bacterial resistance: Ampicillin, 100 μg/mL
  Growth temperature: 30°C
  Growth strain: NEB Stable
  Copy number: High Copy
Gene/Insert
  Gene/Insert name: EGFP-PEST-m6Alinker-DHFR
  Species: Synthetic
  Insert size (bp): 1409
  Mutation: mutated all RACs in EGFP to RGC/RCC
  Promoter: CMV
  Cloning method: Gibson Cloning
  Sequencing primers: 5′ cgcaaatgggcggtaggcgtg
Terms and licenses: Academic/Nonprofit Terms; Industry Terms: Not Available to Industry
How to cite: pGEMS-II-PEST was a gift from Kate Meyer (Addgene plasmid # 204766 ; http://n2t.net/addgene:204766 ; RRID:Addgene_204766)
